>Addgene plasmid #85434 | pHR_Gal4UAS_Pembrolizumab_heavychain_T2A_ Pembrolizumab_lightchain_PGK_mCherry | addgene full sequence | sequence record 175200 | Addgene Partial NGS Result
ATGGATTGGACATGGAGAGTGTTTTGTCTGCTTGCGGTGACACCTGGCGCTCATCCTGAGCAGAAGCTGA
TCAGCGAGGAGGACCTGCAGGTACAACTGGTCCAGTCAGGCGTCGAGGTTAAAAAGCCCGGTGCCTCAGT
GAAGGTCTCCTGCAAAGCCAGTGGTTACACCTTCACTAATTACTATATGTATTGGGTCAGACAGGCACCC
GGCCAGGGTCTTGAATGGATGGGAGGCATCAATCCCAGCAATGGAGGGACAAACTTCAATGAAAAGTTCA
AAAATCGCGTGACCCTCACAACCGACTCCTCCACAACAACAGCATATATGGAACTGAAGTCTCTTCAGTT
TGATGACACCGCCGTCTACTACTGCGCCCGACGAGACTACCGGTTCGATATGGGATTCGACTATTGGGGT
CAGGGGACGACAGTGACAGTCTCCTCCGCATCTACAAAGGGACCATCAGTGTTTCCTCTGGCCCCGTGCT
CCCGCTCTACCAGCGAATCTACCGCAGCATTGGGCTGTTTGGTGAAGGACTACTTCCCTGAGCCAGTGAC
CGTGTCCTGGAACAGCGGGGCACTCACTAGCGGAGTGCACACATTTCCAGCCGTGCTTCAAAGCAGCGGT
CTCTATTCCCTCTCCAGCGTGGTGACTGTGCCATCCAGCTCTCTCGGCACGAAGACCTATACCTGCAACG
TGGACCACAAGCCTTCAAATACCAAGGTGGATAAACGCGTCGAATCCAAATATGGCCCACCCTGCCCGCC
ATGTCCAGCTCCAGAGTTTCTCGGCGGGCCTAGCGTGTTCTTGTTTCCCCCCAAACCCAAGGACACGCTC
ATGATTTCCAGAACACCTGAAGTTACCTGCGTCGTCGTAGACGTCAGTCAGGAGGACCCGGAAGTTCAGT
TTAACTGGTACGTGGACGGTGTTGAGGTGCATAATGCCAAAACCAAGCCAAGAGAAGAGCAGTTCAATTC
TACATATCGAGTGGTGTCAGTCCTGACAGTTCTCCACCAGGACTGGTTGAACGGCAAAGAGTACAAATGC
AAGGTCTCCAACAAAGGATTGCCGAGCAGTATAGAGAAAACAATTAGTAAAGCTAAGGGTCAGCCCAGAG
AGCCCCAGGTGTACACGTTGCCACCTTCACAGGAAGAGATGACGAAGAACCAAGTGTCTCTGACCTGCCT
GGTGAAGGGCTTCTACCCATCAGACATTGCAGTGGAGTGGGAAAGCAATGGGCAGCCTGAGAACAACTAC
AAAACTACACCCCCCGTCCTGGACAGCGATGGCAGTTTCTTCCTGTACTCAAGGTTGACTGTGGACAAAA
GCAGATGGCAGGAAGGCAATGTGTTCAGCTGTAGTGTGATGCACGAGGCCCTCCACAATCATTACACTCA
GAAATCCCTCTCTCTGAGCCTGGGAAAGAGGAAGCGACGGAGTGGGTCAGGCGAGGGGAGAGGCTCACTC
CTCACGTGTGGAGACGTTGAAGAAAACCCCGGACCAATGGCTTGGAGTCCTCTGTTCCTGACCCTGATTA
CTCACTGCGCTGGAAGCTGGGCTTACCCATACGATGTTCCAGATTACGCTGAGATTGTTCTGACCCAATC
TCCTGCAACACTGAGCCTGTCCCCCGGAGAGAGGGCAACCCTCTCCTGCCGCGCCAGTAAGGGAGTGTCT
ACGTCTGGATATTCCTATCTCCATTGGTATCAGCAGAAGCCTGGCCAGGCGCCCAGGCTTCTCATCTACC
TTGCTTCCTATCTGGAGTCCGGGGTGCCAGCCCGCTTTTCTGGGTCCGGCTCTGGTACCGACTTCACCCT
GACAATTTCCTCACTGGAGCCTGAGGATTTCGCTGTCTACTATTGTCAACATTCCAGAGACCTTCCCCTG
ACCTTTGGAGGGGGTACAAAAGTGGAGATAAAACGAACAGTGGCCGCCCCATCTGTATTCATCTTTCCTC
CATCTGATGAACAGCTTAAGTCCGGCACTGCTTCTGTTGTTTGCCTGCTTAACAATTTTTACCCGCGGGA
AGCCAAGGTGCAATGGAAAGTGGACAACGCCCTGCAGTCTGGTAACAGTCAGGAAAGCGTGACTGAACAG
GACAGCAAAGACTCCACATACTCCTTGAGTTCCACCTTGACGCTCAGTAAGGCAGACTACGAGAAGCACA
AGGTTTATGCCTGTGAAGTGACTCACCAGGGCCTCTCTAGCCCAGTGACTAAGTCCTTCAACCGCGGGGA
GTGTTGAGATCCTTGACTTGCGGCCGCAACTCCCACCTGCAACATGCGTGACTGACTGAGGCCGCGACTC
TAGAGTCGACCTGCATCTAGGCGCCGGAATTAGATCTCTCGAGGTTAACGAATTCTACCGGGTAGGGGAG
GCGCTTTTCCCAAGGCAGTCTGGAGCATGCGCTTTAGCAGCCCCGCTGGGCACTTGGCGCTACACAAGTG
GCCTCTGGCCTCGCACACATTCCACATCCACCGGTAGGCGCCAACCGGCTCCGTTCTTTGGTGGCCCCTT
CGCGCCACCTTCTACTCCTCCCCTAGTCAGGAAGTTCCCCCCCGCCCCGCAGCTCGCGTCGTGCAGGACG
TGACAAATGGAAGTAGCACGTCTCACTAGTCTCGTGCAGATGGACAGCACCGCTGAGCAATGGAAGCGGG
TAGGCCTTTGGGGCAGCGGCCAATAGCAGCTTTGCTCCTTCGCTTTCTGGGCTCAGAGGCTGGGAAGGGG
TGGGTCCGGGGGCGGGCTCAGGGGCGGGCTCAGGGGCGGGGCGGGCGCCCGAAGGTCCTCCGGAGGCCCG
GCATTCTGCACGCTTCAAAAGCGCACGTCTGCCGCGCTGTTCTCCTCTTCCTCATCTCCGGGCCTTTCGA
CCTGCAGCCCAAGCTTACCATGGTGAGCAAGGGCGAGGAGGATAACATGGCCATCATCAAGGAGTTCATG
CGCTTCAAGGTGCACATGGAGGGCTCCGTGAACGGCCACGAGTTCGAGATCGAGGGCGAGGGCGAGGGCC
GCCCCTACGAGGGCACCCAGACCGCCAAGCTGAAGGTGACCAAGGGTGGCCCCCTGCCCTTCGCCTGGGA
CATCCTGTCCCCTCAGTTCATGTACGGCTCCAAGGCCTACGTGAAGCACCCCGCCGACATCCCCGACTAC
TTGAAGCTGTCCTTCCCCGAGGGCTTCAAGTGGGAGCGCGTGATGAACTTCGAGGACGGCGGCGTGGTGA
CCGTGACCCAGGACTCCTCCCTGCAGGACGGCGAGTTCATCTACAAGGTGAAGCTGCGCGGCACCAACTT
CCCCTCCGACGGCCCCGTAATGCAGAAGAAGACCATGGGCTGGGAGGCCTCCTCCGAGCGGATGTACCCC
GAGGACGGCGCCCTGAAGGGCGAGATCAAGCAGAGGCTGAAGCTGAAGGACGGCGGCCACTACGACGCTG
AGGTCAAGACCACCTACAAGGCCAAGAAGCCCGTGCAGCTGCCCGGCGCCTACAACGTCAACATCAAGTT
GGACATCACCTCCCACAACGAGGACTACACCATCGTGGAACAGTACGAACGCGCCGAGGGCCGCCACTCC
ACCGGCGGCATGGACGAGCTGTACAAGTAAAGCGGCCGCGACTCTAGAGTCGACCTGCAGGCATGCAAGC
TTGCAGGCATGCAAGCTTGATATCAAGCTTATCGATAATCAACCTCTGGATTACAAAATTTGTGAAAGAT
TGACTGGTATTCTTAACTATGTTGCTCCTTTTACGCTATGTGGATACGCTGCTTTAATGCCTTTGTATCA
TGCTATTGCTTCCCGTATGGCTTTCATTTTCTCCTCCTTGTATAAATCCTGGTTGCTGTCTCTTTATGAG
GAGTTGTGGCCCGTTGTCAGGCAACGTGGCGTGGTGTGCACTGTGTTTGCTGACGCAACCCCCACTGGTT
GGGGCATTGCCACCACCTGTCAGCTCCTTTCCGGGACTTTCGCTTTCCCCCTCCCTATTGCCACGGCGGA
ACTCATCGCCGCCTGCCTTGCCCGCTGCTGGACAGGGGCTCGGCTGTTGGGCACTGACAATTCCGTGGTG
TTGTCGGGGAAATCATCGTCCTTTCCTTGGCTGCTCGCCTGTGTTGCCACCTGGATTCTGCGCGGGACGT
CCTTCTGCTACGTCCCTTCGGCCCTCAATCCAGCGGACCTTCCTTCCCGCGGCCTGCTGCCGGCTCTGCG
GCCTCTTCCGCGTCTTCGCCTTCGCCCTCAGACGAGTCGGATCTCCCTTTGGGCCGCCTCCCCGCATCGA
TACCGTCGTCCACGGCAGCTGTAGATCTTAGCCACTTTTTAAAAGAAAAGGGGGGACTGGAAGGGCTAAT
TCACTCCCAACGAAGACAAGATCTGCTTTTTGCTTGTACTGGGTCTCTCTGGTTAGACCAGATCTGAGCC
TGGGAGCTCTCTGGCTAACTAGGGAACCCACTGCTTAAGCCTCAATAAAGCTTGCCTTGAGTGCTTCAAG
TAGTGTGTGCCCGTCTGTTGTGTGACTCTGGTAACTAGAGATCCCTCAGACCCTTTTAGTCAGTGTGGAA
AATCTCTAGCAGCATCTAGAATTAATTCCGTGTATTCTATAGTGTCACCTAAATCGTATGTGTATGATAC
ATAAGGTTATGTATTAATTGTAGCCGCGTTCTAACGACAATATGTACAAGCCTAATTGTGTAGCATCTGG
CTTACTGAAGCAGACCCTATCATCTCTCTCGTAAACTGCCGTCAGAGTCGGTTTGGTTGGACGAACCTTC
TGAGTTTCTGGTAACGCCGTCCCGCACCCGGAAATGGTCAGCGAACCAATCAGCAGGGTCATCGCTAGCC
AGATCCTCTACGCCGGACGCATCGTGGCCGGCATCACCGGCGCCACAGGTGCGGTTGCTGGCGCCTATAT
CGCCGACATCACCGATGGGGAAGATCGGGCTCGCCACTTCGGGCTCATGAGCGCTTGTTTCGGCGTGGGT
ATGGTGGCAGGCCCCGTGGCCGGGGGACTGTTGGGCGCCATCTCCTTGCATGCACCATTCCTTGCGGCGG
CGGTGCTCAACGGCCTCAACCTACTACTGGGCTGCTTCCTAATGCAGGAGTCGCATAAGGGAGAGCGTCG
AATGGTGCACTCTCAGTACAATCTGCTCTGATGCCGCATAGTTAAGCCAGCCCCGACACCCGCCAACACC
CGCTGACGCGCCCTGACGGGCTTGTCTGCTCCCGGCATCCGCTTACAGACAAGCTGTGACCGTCTCCGGG
AGCTGCATGTGTCAGAGGTTTTCACCGTCATCACCGAAACGCGCGAGACGAAAGGGCCTCGTGATACGCC
TATTTTTATAGGTTAATGTCATGATAATAATGGTTTCTTAGACGTCAGGTGGCACTTTTCGGGGAAATGT
GCGCGGAACCCCTATTTGTTTATTTTTCTAAATACATTCAAATATGTATCCGCTCATGAGACAATAACCC
TGATAAATGCTTCAATAATATTGAAAAAGGAAGAGTATGAGTATTCAACATTTCCGTGTCGCCCTTATTC
CCTTTTTTGCGGCATTTTGCCTTCCTGTTTTTGCTCACCCAGAAACGCTGGTGAAAGTAAAAGATGCTGA
AGATCAGTTGGGTGCACGAGTGGGTTACATCGAACTGGATCTCAACAGCGGTAAGATCCTTGAGAGTTTT
CGCCCCGAAGAACGTTTTCCAATGATGAGCACTTTTAAAGTTCTGCTATGTGGCGCGGTATTATCCCGTA
TTGACGCCGGGCAAGAGCAACTCGGTCGCCGCATACACTATTCTCAGAATGACTTGGTTGAGTACTCACC
AGTCACAGAAAAGCATCTTACGGATGGCATGACAGTAAGAGAATTATGCAGTGCTGCCATAACCATGAGT
GATAACACTGCGGCCAACTTACTTCTGACAACGATCGGAGGACCGAAGGAGCTAACCGCTTTTTTGCACA
ACATGGGGGATCATGTAACTCGCCTTGATCGTTGGGAACCGGAGCTGAATGAAGCCATACCAAACGACGA
GCGTGACACCACGATGCCTGTAGCAATGGCAACAACGTTGCGCAAACTATTAACTGGCGAACTACTTACT
CTAGCTTCCCGGCAACAATTAATAGACTGGATGGAGGCGGATAAAGTTGCAGGACCACTTCTGCGCTCGG
CCCTTCCGGCTGGCTGGTTTATTGCTGATAAATCTGGAGCCGGTGAGCGTGGGTCTCGCGGTATCATTGC
AGCACTGGGGCCAGATGGTAAGCCCTCCCGTATCGTAGTTATCTACACGACGGGGAGTCAGGCAACTATG
GATGAACGAAATAGACAGATCGCTGAGATAGGTGCCTCACTGATTAAGCATTGGTAACTGTCAGACCAAG
TTTACTCATATATACTTTAGATTGATTTAAAACTTCATTTTTAATTTAAAAGGATCTAGGTGAAGATCCT
TTTTGATAATCTCATGACCAAAATCCCTTAACGTGAGTTTTCGTTCCACTGAGCGTCAGACCCCGTAGAA
AAGATCAAAGGATCTTCTTGAGATCCTTTTTTTCTGCGCGTAATCTGCTGCTTGCAAACAAAAAAACCAC
CGCTACCAGCGGTGGTTTGTTTGCCGGATCAAGAGCTACCAACTCTTTTTCCGAAGGTAACTGGCTTCAG
CAGAGCGCAGATACCAAATACTGTTCTTCTAGTGTAGCCGTAGTTAGGCCACCACTTCAAGAACTCTGTA
GCACCGCCTACATACCTCGCTCTGCTAATCCTGTTACCAGTGGCTGCTGCCAGTGGCGATAAGTCGTGTC
TTACCGGGTTGGACTCAAGACGATAGTTACCGGATAAGGCGCAGCGGTCGGGCTGAACGGGGGGTTCGTG
CACACAGCCCAGCTTGGAGCGAACGACCTACACCGAACTGAGATACCTACAGCGTGAGCTATGAGAAAGC
GCCACGCTTCCCGAAGGGAGAAAGGCGGACAGGTATCCGGTAAGCGGCAGGGTCGGAACAGGAGAGCGCA
CGAGGGAGCTTCCAGGGGGAAACGCCTGGTATCTTTATAGTCCTGTCGGGTTTCGCCACCTCTGACTTGA
GCGTCGATTTTTGTGATGCTCGTCAGGGGGGCGGAGCCTATGGAAAAACGCCAGCAACGCGGCCTTTTTA
CGGTTCCTGGCCTTTTGCTGGCCTTTTGCTCACATGTTCTTTCCTGCGTTATCCCCTGATTCTGTGGATA
ACCGTATTACCGCCTTTGAGTGAGCTGATACCGCTCGCCGCAGCCGAACGACCGAGCGCAGCGAGTCAGT
GAGCGAGGAAGCGGAAGAGCGCCCAATACGCAAACCGCCTCTCCCCGCGCGTTGGCCGATTCATTAATGC
AGCTGTGGAATGTGTGTCAGTTAGGGTGTGGAAAGTCCCCAGGCTCCCCAGCAGGCAGAAGTATGCAAAG
CATGCATCTCAATTAGTCAGCAACCAGGTGTGGAAAGTCCCCAGGCTCCCCAGCAGGCAGAAGTATGCAA
AGCATGCATCTCAATTAGTCAGCAACCATAGTCCCGCCCCTAACTCCGCCCATCCCGCCCCTAACTCCGC
CCAGTTCCGCCCATTCTCCGCCCCATGGCTGACTAATTTTTTTTATTTATGCAGAGGCCGAGGCCGCCTC
GGCCTCTGAGCTATTCCAGAAGTAGTGAGGAGGCTTTTTTGGAGGCCTAGGCTTTTGCAAAAAGCTTGGA
CACAAGACAGGCTTGCGAGATATGTTTGAGAATACCACTTTATCCCGCGTCAGGGAGAGGCAGTGCGTAA
AAAGACGCGGACTCATGTGAAATACTGGTTTTTAGTGCGCCAGATCTCTATAATCTCGCGCAACCTATTT
TCCCCTCGAACACTTTTTAAGCCGTAGATAAACAGGCTGGGACACTTCACATGAGCGAAAAATACATCGT
CACCTGGGACATGTTGCAGATCCATGCACGTAAACTCGCAAGCCGACTGATGCCTTCTGAACAATGGAAA
GGCATTATTGCCGTAAGCCGTGGCGGTCTGTACCGGGTGCGTTACTGGCGCGTGAACTGGGTATTCGTCA
TGTCGATACCGTTTGTATTTCCAGCTACGATCACGACAACCAGCGCGAGCTTAAAGTGCTGAAACGCGCA
GAAGGCGATGGCGAAGGCTTCATCGTTATTGATGACCTGGTGGATACCGGTGGTACTGCGGTTGCGATTC
GTGAAATGTATCCAAAAGCGCACTTTGTCACCATCTTCGCAAAACCGGCTGGTCGTCCGCTGGTTGATGA
CTATGTTGTTGATATCCCGCAAGATACCTGGATTGAACAGCCGTGGGATATGGGCGTCGTATTCGTCCCG
CCAATCTCCGGTCGCTAATCTTTTCAACGCCTGGCACTGCCGGGCGTTGTTCTTTTTAACTTCAGGCGGG
TTACAATAGTTTCCAGTAAGTATTCTGGAGGCTGCATCCATGACACAGGCAAACCTGAGCGAAACCCTGT
TCAAACCCCGCTTTAAACATCCTGAAACCTCGACGCTAGTCCGCCGCTTTAATCACGGCGCACAACCGCC
TGTGCAGTCGGCCCTTGATGGTAAAACCATCCCTCACTGGTATCGCATGATTAACCGTCTGATGTGGATC
TGGCGCGGCATTGACCCACGCGAAATCCTCGACGTCCAGGCACGTATTGTGATGAGCGATGCCGAACGTA
CCGACGATGATTTATACGATACGGTGATTGGCTACCGTGGCGGCAACTGGATTTATGAGTGGGCCCCGGA
TCTTTGTGAAGGAACCTTACTTCTGTGGTGTGACATAATTGGACAAACTACCTACAGAGATTTAAAGCTC
TAAGGTAAATATAAAATTTTTAAGTGTATAATGTGTTAAACTACTGATTCTAATTGTTTGTGTATTTTAG
ATTCCAACCTATGGAACTGATGAATGGGAGCAGTGGTGGAATGCCTTTAATGAGGAAAACCTGTTTTGCT
CAGAAGAAATGCCATCTAGTGATGATGAGGCTACTGCTGACTCTCAACATTCTACTCCTCCAAAAAAGAA
GAGAAAGGTAGAAGACCCCAAGGACTTTCCTTCAGAATTGCTAAGTTTTTTGAGTCATGCTGTGTTTAGT
AATAGAACTCTTGCTTGCTTTGCTATTTACACCACAAAGGAAAAAGCTGCACTGCTATACAAGAAAATTA
TGGAAAAATATTCTGTAACCTTTATAAGTAGGCATAACAGTTATAATCATAACATACTGTTTTTTCTTAC
TCCACACAGGCATAGAGTGTCTGCTATTAATAACTATGCTCAAAAATTGTGTACCTTTAGCTTTTTAATT
TGTAAAGGGGTTAATAAGGAATATTTGATGTATAGTGCCTTGACTAGAGATCATAATCAGCCATACCACA
TTTGTAGAGGTTTTACTTGCTTTAAAAAACCTCCCACACCTCCCCCTGAACCTGAAACATAAAATGAATG
CAATTGTTGTTGTTAACTTGTTTATTGCAGCTTATAATGGTTACAAATAAAGCAATAGCATCACAAATTT
CACAAATAAAGCATTTTTTTCACTGCATTCTAGTTGTGGTTTGTCCAAACTCATCAATGTATCTTATCAT
GTCTGGATCAACTGGATAACTCAAGCTAACCAAAATCATCCCAAACTTCCCACCCCATACCCTATTACCA
CTGCCAATTACCTGTGGTTTCATTTACTCTAAACCTGTGATTCCTCTGAATTATTTTCATTTTAAAGAAA
TTGTATTTGTTAAATATGTACTACAAACTTAGTAGTTGGAAGGGCTAATTCACTCCCAAAGAAGACAAGA
TATCCTTGATCTGTGGATCTACCACACACAAGGCTACTTCCCTGATTAGCAGAACTACACACCAGGGCCA
GGGGTCAGATATCCACTGACCTTTGGATGGTGCTACAAGCTAGTACCAGTTGAGCCAGATAAGGTAGAAG
AGGCCAATAAAGGAGAGAACACCAGCTTGTTACACCCTGTGAGCCTGCATGGGATGGATGACCCGGAGAG
AGAAGTGTTAGAGTGGAGGTTTGACAGCCGCCTAGCATTTCATCACGTGGCCCGAGAGCTGCATCCGGAG
TACTTCAAGAACTGCTGATATCGAGCTTGCTACAAGGGACTTTCCGCTGGGGACTTTCCAGGGAGGCGTG
GCCTGGGCGGGACTGGGGAGTGGCGAGCCCTCAGATCCTGCATATAAGCAGCTGCTTTTTGCCTGTACTG
GGTCTCTCTGGTTAGACCAGATCTGAGCCTGGGAGCTCTCTGGCTAACTAGGGAACCCACTGCTTAAGCC
TCAATAAAGCTTGCCTTGAGTGCTTCAAGTAGTGTGTGCCCGTCTGTTGTGTGACTCTGGTAACTAGAGA
TCCCTCAGACCCTTTTAGTCAGTGTGGAAAATCTCTAGCAGTGGCGCCCGAACAGGGACTTGAAAGCGAA
AGGGAAACCAGAGGAGCTCTCTCGACGCAGGACTCGGCTTGCTGAAGCGCGCACGGCAAGAGGCGAGGGG
CGGCGACTGGTGAGTACGCCAAAAATTTTGACTAGCGGAGGCTAGAAGGAGAGAGATGGGTGCGAGAGCG
TCAGTATTAAGCGGGGGAGAATTAGATCGCGATGGGAAAAAATTCGGTTAAGGCCAGGGGGAAAGAAAAA
ATATAAATTAAAACATATAGTATGGGCAAGCAGGGAGCTAGAACGATTCGCAGTTAATCCTGGCCTGTTA
GAAACATCAGAAGGCTGTAGACAAATACTGGGACAGCTACAACCATCCCTTCAGACAGGATCAGAAGAAC
TTAGATCATTATATAATACAGTAGCAACCCTCTATTGTGTGCATCAAAGGATAGAGATAAAAGACACCAA
GGAAGCTTTAGACAAGATAGAGGAAGAGCAAAACAAAAGTAAGACCACCGCACAGCAAGCGGCCGGCCGC
TGATCTTCAGACCTGGAGGAGGAGATATGAGGGACAATTGGAGAAGTGAATTATATAAATATAAAGTAGT
AAAAATTGAACCATTAGGAGTAGCACCCACCAAGGCAAAGAGAAGAGTGGTGCAGAGAGAAAAAAGAGCA
GTGGGAATAGGAGCTTTGTTCCTTGGGTTCTTGGGAGCAGCAGGAAGCACTATGGGCGCAGCGTCAATGA
CGCTGACGGTACAGGCCAGACAATTATTGTCTGGTATAGTGCAGCAGCAGAACAATTTGCTGAGGGCTAT
TGAGGCGCAACAGCATCTGTTGCAACTCACAGTCTGGGGCATCAAGCAGCTCCAGGCAAGAATCCTGGCT
GTGGAAAGATACCTAAAGGATCAACAGCTCCTGGGGATTTGGGGTTGCTCTGGAAAACTCATTTGCACCA
CTGCTGTGCCTTGGAATGCTAGTTGGAGTAATAAATCTCTGGAACAGATTTGGAATCACACGACCTGGAT
GGAGTGGGACAGAGAAATTAACAATTACACAAGCTTAATACACTCCTTAATTGAAGAATCGCAAAACCAG
CAAGAAAAGAATGAACAAGAATTATTGGAATTAGATAAATGGGCAAGTTTGTGGAATTGGTTTAACATAA
CAAATTGGCTGTGGTATATAAAATTATTCATAATGATAGTAGGAGGCTTGGTAGGTTTAAGAATAGTTTT
TGCTGTACTTTCTATAGTGAATAGAGTTAGGCAGGGATATTCACCATTATCGTTTCAGACCCACCTCCCA
ACCCCGAGGGGACCCGACAGGCCCGAAGGAATAGAAGAAGAAGGTGGAGAGAGAGACAGAGACAGATCCA
TTCGATTAGTGAACGGATCTCGACGGTATCGCCAAATGGCAGTATTCATCCACAATTTTAAAAGAAAAGG
GGGGATTGGGGGGTACAGTGCAGGGGAAAGAATAGTAGACATAATAGCAACAGACATACAAACTAAAGAA
TTACAAAAACAAATTACAAAAATTCAAAATTTTCGGGTTTATTACAGGGACAGCAGAGATCCAGTTTGGA
TCGATAAGCTTGATATCGAATTCGGAGCACTGTCCTCCGAACGTCGGAGCACTGTCCTCCGAACGTCGGA
GCACTGTCCTCCGAACGTCGGAGCACTGTCCTCCGAACGGAGCATGTCCTCCGAACGTCGGAGCACTGTC
CTCCGAACGACTAGTTAGGCGTGTACGGTGGGAGGCCTATATAAGCAGAGCTCGTTTAGTGAACCGTCAG
ATCGCCTGGAGACGCCATCCACGCTGTTTTGACCTCCATAGAAGACACCGGGACCGATCCAGCCTCTCGA
CATTCGTTGGATCGCCGCC
Features (pLannotate 1.2.2; 39 found; start..end, strand, type, name):
     88..1413    +  CDS            IGG1_HUMAN: Experimental evidence at protein level: Swiss-Prot protein existence level 1. Immunoglobulins, also known as antibodies, are membrane-bound or secreted glycoproteins produced by B lymphocytes. In the recognition phase of humoral immunity, the membrane-bound immunoglobulins serve as receptors which, upon binding of a specific antigen, trigger the clonal expansion and differentiation of B lymphocytes into immunoglobulins- secreting plasma cells. Secreted immunoglobulins mediate the effector phase of humoral immunity, which results in the elimination of bound antigens (PubMed:22158414, PubMed:201
   1480..1502    +  CDS            P2A (fragment): 2A peptide from porcine teschovirus-1 polyprotein Eukaryotic ribosomes fail to insert a peptide bond between the Gly and Pro residues, yielding separate polypeptides.
   1564..1590    +  CDS            3xHA (fragment): three tandem HA epitope tags
   1591..1923    +  CDS            KV3AI_MOUSE: Experimental evidence at protein level: Swiss-Prot protein existence level 1. From Mus musculus (Mouse).
   1924..2244    +  CDS            IGKC: IGKC_HUMAN - Experimental evidence at protein level: Swiss-Prot protein existence level 1. Constant region of immunoglobulin light chains. Immunoglobulins, also known as antibodies, are membrane-bound or secreted glycoproteins produced by B lymphocytes. In the recognition phase of humoral immunity, the membrane-bound immunoglobulins serve as receptors which, upon binding of a specific antigen, trigger the clonal expansion and differentiation of B lymphocytes into immunoglobulins- secreting plasma cells. Secreted immunoglobulins mediate the effector phase of humoral immunity, which results in t
   2308..2325    +  misc_feature   MCS (fragment): pUC18/19 multiple cloning site
   2370..2869    +  promoter       PGK promoter: mouse phosphoglycerate kinase 1 promoter
   2890..3597    +  CDS            mCherry: mCherry is a basic (constitutively fluorescent) red fluorescent protein published in 2004, derived from Discosoma sp.. It is reported to be a very rapidly-maturing monomer with low acid sensitivity.
   3612..3642    +  misc_feature   MCS (fragment): pUC18/19 multiple cloning site
   3659..3677    +  misc_feature   MCS (fragment): pBluescript multiple cloning site
   3677..4265    +  misc_feature   WPRE: woodchuck hepatitis virus posttranscriptional regulatory element
   4307..4326    +  misc_feature   cPPT/CTS (fragment): central polypurine tract and central termination sequence of HIV-1
   4328..4561    +  LTR            3' LTR (ΔU3): self-inactivating 3' long terminal repeat (LTR) from HIV-1
   4586..4604    -  promoter       SP6 promoter: promoter for bacteriophage SP6 RNA polymerase
   4832..5111    +  CDS            TcR (fragment): tetracycline efflux protein; tet; confers resistance to tetracycline
   5112..5160    -  misc_feature   bom (fragment): basis of mobility region from pBR322
   5262..5297    -  CDS            rop (fragment): Rop protein, which maintains plasmids at low copy number; rop
   5392..5496    +  promoter       AmpR promoter: bla
   5497..6357    +  CDS            AmpR: β-lactamase; bla; confers resistance to ampicillin, carbenicillin, and related antibiotics
   6528..7116    +  rep_origin     ori: high-copy-number ColE1/pMB1/pBR322/pUC origin of replication
   7299..7355    +  CDS            lacI (fragment): lac repressor; lacI; The lac repressor binds to the lac operator to inhibit transcription in E. coli. This inhibition can be relieved by adding lactose or isopropyl-β-D-thiogalactopyranoside (IPTG).
   7362..7691    +  promoter       SV40 promoter: SV40 enhancer and early promoter
   7891..8010    +  CDS            gpt (fragment): XGPT_ECOLI - Also known as gpp, gxu. Experimental evidence at protein level: Swiss-Prot protein existence level 1. Purine salvage pathway enzyme that catalyzes the transfer of the ribosyl-5-phosphate group from 5-phospho-alpha-D-ribose 1- diphosphate (PRPP) to the N9 position of the 6-oxopurines guanine and xanthine to form the corresponding ribonucleotides GMP (guanosine 5'- monophosphate) and XMP (xanthosine 5'-monophosphate), with the release of PPi. To a lesser extent, also acts on hypoxanthine (PubMed:9100006, PubMed:3886014). Does not ribophosphorylate adenine (PubMed:3886014). From Esch
   8010..8345    +  CDS            gpt (fragment): XGPT_ECOLI - Also known as gpp, gxu. Experimental evidence at protein level: Swiss-Prot protein existence level 1. Purine salvage pathway enzyme that catalyzes the transfer of the ribosyl-5-phosphate group from 5-phospho-alpha-D-ribose 1- diphosphate (PRPP) to the N9 position of the 6-oxopurines guanine and xanthine to form the corresponding ribonucleotides GMP (guanosine 5'- monophosphate) and XMP (xanthosine 5'-monophosphate), with the release of PPi. To a lesser extent, also acts on hypoxanthine (PubMed:9100006, PubMed:3886014). Does not ribophosphorylate adenine (PubMed:3886014). From Esch
   8440..8745    +  CDS            frsA (fragment): FRSA_ECOLI - Also known as yafA. Experimental evidence at protein level: Swiss-Prot protein existence level 1. Catalyzes the hydrolysis of esters (PubMed:15808744). Displays esterase activity toward pNP-butyrate (PubMed:15808744). May stimulate mixed-acid fermentation by acting as a fermentation/respiration switch that down-regulates respiration and up- regulates fermentation rates (PubMed:15169777). From Escherichia coli (strain K12).
   8749..8823    +  CDS            small t antigen (fragment): SV40 (simian virus 40) small t antigen
   8825..8890    +  intron         small t intron: SV40 (simian virus 40) small t antigen intron
   9020..9040    +  CDS            SV40 NLS: nuclear localization signal of SV40 (simian virus 40) large T antigen
   9359..9442    +  CDS            large T antigen (fragment): large T antigen from SV40 (simian virus 40)
   9465..9599    +  polyA_signal   SV40 poly(A) signal: SV40 polyadenylation signal
   9766..10095   +  CDS            nef (fragment): NEF_HV1BR - Experimental evidence at protein level: Swiss-Prot protein existence level 1. Extracellular Nef protein targets CD4(+) T-lymphocytes for apoptosis by interacting with CXCR4 surface receptors (PubMed:14990729). From Human immunodeficiency virus type 1 group M subtype B (isolate BRU/LAI) (HIV-1).
  10143..10400   +  LTR            5' LTR (truncated): truncated 5' long terminal repeat (LTR) from HIV-1
  10447..10572   +  misc_feature   HIV-1 Ψ: packaging signal of human immunodeficiency virus type 1
  10556..10894   +  CDS            HIV-1 gag (fragment): gag protein from human immunodeficiency virus 1; gag
  11069..11302   +  misc_feature   RRE: The Rev response element (RRE) of HIV-1 allows for Rev-dependent mRNA export from the nucleus to the cytoplasm.
  11679..11779   +  CDS            Rev (fragment): human immunodeficiency virus 1 (HIV-1) Rev protein; rev; enhances nuclear export of unspliced and incompletely spliced viral mRNAs
  11816..11933   +  misc_feature   cPPT/CTS: central polypurine tract and central termination sequence of HIV-1
  11970..11993   -  misc_feature   MCS (fragment): pBluescript multiple cloning site
  12126..12162   +  promoter       minimal CMV promoter (fragment): human cytomegalovirus (CMV) immediate early promoter
