[The description below was written by a language model from this plasmid's Addgene catalogue record and pLannotate feature annotations shown in this document.]
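Description:
pHR_Gal4UAS_Pembrolizumab_heavychain_T2A_Pembrolizumab_lightchain_PGK_mCherry is a self-inactivating HIV-1-based lentiviral transfer vector built on the pHR SIN backbone. It is propagated in E. coli as a high-copy plasmid through a ColE1/pUC-type origin with ampicillin selection (AmpR). The lentiviral portion carries a truncated 5' LTR, the Ψ packaging signal with a partial gag sequence, the RRE for Rev-dependent nuclear export, a cPPT/CTS, a WPRE to boost transcript expression, and a ΔU3 3' LTR that silences LTR promoter activity after integration. Outside the LTRs the annotation also picks up backbone remnants, including an SV40 promoter, gpt fragments, and SV40 small t intron and poly(A) sequences.

The payload has two expression units. The inducible unit is named as Gal4 UAS-driven. The annotation detects only a minimal CMV promoter fragment just upstream of the antibody coding region and does not label the UAS repeats themselves. This promoter drives an immunoglobulin heavy chain (annotated by similarity to human IgG) followed by a 2A self-cleaving peptide and a kappa light chain with a human IGKC constant region, so both chains of the anti-PD-1 antibody pembrolizumab are produced from one transcript. The name says T2A whereas the tool matched a short P2A fragment, and a partial HA-tag match lies just ahead of the light chain variable region. The purpose line mentions a leucine zipper, but no such feature is annotated. Downstream, a mouse PGK promoter constitutively expresses mCherry to mark transduced cells. The construct serves as a response element for Gal4-based transcription factors, such as those released by synthetic Notch receptors in engineered T cells, making antibody secretion dependent on receptor activation. The sequence is listed as a partial NGS result.
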