Addgene plasmid #85434: pHR_Gal4UAS_Pembrolizumab_heavychain_T2A_ Pembrolizumab_lightchain_PGK_mCherry
Purpose: Lentiviral vector for Gal4 inducible leucinezipper Pembrolizumab and constitutive mCherry expression
Depositing lab: Wendell Lim. Depositing organization: University of California, San Francisco (UCSF). Publication: Engineering T Cells with Customized Therapeutic Response Programs Using Synthetic Notch Receptors. Roybal KT, Williams JZ, Morsut L, Rupp LJ, Kolinko I, Choe JH, Walker WJ, McNally KA, Lim WA. Cell. 2016 Oct 6;167(2):419-432.e16. doi: 10.1016/j.cell.2016.09.011. Epub 2016 Sep 29. PubMed 27693353.
Backbone
  Vector backbone: pHR SIN
  Vector type: Lentiviral
Growth in bacteria
  Bacterial resistance: Ampicillin, 100 μg/mL
  Growth temperature: 37°C
  Growth strain: NEB Stable
  Copy number: High Copy
Gene/Insert
  Gene/Insert name: Pembrolizumab
Terms and licenses: Academic/Nonprofit Terms; Industry Terms: Not Available to Industry
How to cite: pHR_Gal4UAS_Pembrolizumab_heavychain_T2A_ Pembrolizumab_lightchain_PGK_mCherry was a gift from Wendell Lim (Addgene plasmid # 85434 ; http://n2t.net/addgene:85434 ; RRID:Addgene_85434)
